Addgene plasmid #114472: pAAV-hSyn-mCherry
Purpose: mCherry Control
Depositing lab: Karl Deisseroth.
Backbone
  Vector backbone: AAV
  Backbone manufacturer: Stratagene
  Backbone size w/o insert (bp): 4537
  Vector type: AAV
Growth in bacteria
  Bacterial resistance: Ampicillin, 100 μg/mL
  Growth temperature: 37°C
  Growth strain: NEB Stable
  Copy number: High Copy
Gene/Insert
  Gene/Insert name: mCherry
  Insert size (bp): 711
  Promoter: hSyn
  Cloning method: Restriction Enzyme; 5′ cloning site BamHI (not destroyed); 3′ cloning site EcoRI (not destroyed)
  Sequencing primers: 5′ ccacgcgaggcgcgagatag; 3′ GAATACCAGTCAATCTTTCAC
Terms and licenses: Academic/Nonprofit Terms; Industry Terms: Not Available to Industry
How to cite: pAAV-hSyn-mCherry was a gift from Karl Deisseroth (Addgene plasmid # 114472 ; http://n2t.net/addgene:114472 ; RRID:Addgene_114472) For viral preps, please replace (Addgene plasmid # 114472) in the above sentence with: (Addgene viral prep # 114472-AAV1), (Addgene viral prep # 114472-AAV2), (Addgene viral prep # 114472-AAV5), (Addgene viral prep # 114472-AAV8), (Addgene viral prep # 114472-AAV9), or (Addgene viral prep # 114472-AAVrg)
