[The description below was written by a language model from this plasmid's Addgene catalogue record and pLannotate feature annotations shown in this document.]
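Description:
pAAV-hSyn-mCherry is an adeno-associated virus transfer plasmid built on a Stratagene AAV backbone and intended for packaging a neuron-targeted fluorescent reporter into recombinant AAV. In bacteria it is maintained as a high-copy plasmid through a ColE1/pUC-type origin and selected with ampicillin via the β-lactamase gene and its own promoter. An f1 phage origin is also present. Short remnants of the pBR322 bom and rop regions are backbone relics rather than functional elements.

The expression cassette lies between AAV2 inverted terminal repeats, which are the cis elements needed for replication and encapsidation of the vector genome when Rep, Cap and helper functions are supplied in trans. The annotation detects the downstream ITR in full but only two short fragments of the upstream one. This may reflect how difficult these hairpin-forming repeats are to sequence and annotate, although the record does not settle the point. Within the ITRs, the human synapsin I promoter confers neuron-specific transcription of mammalian codon-optimised mCherry, a monomeric red fluorescent protein derived from DsRed, cloned between retained BamHI and EcoRI sites. Downstream, a WPRE enhances transcript stability and expression, and the human growth hormone polyadenylation signal terminates the message.

No opsin, sensor or recombinase-dependent element is included, so mCherry is expressed constitutively in transduced neurons. The stated purpose is an mCherry control, that is, a fluorophore-only vector. Such a vector would typically be run alongside synapsin-driven constructs carrying a functional payload, to account for the effects of viral transduction and fluorophore expression. The record indicates that viral preparations exist in several serotypes, including a retrograde capsid.
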