Features (pLannotate 1.2.2; 15 found; start..end, strand, type, name):
     12..39      +  repeat_region  AAV2 ITR (fragment): inverted terminal repeat of adeno-associated virus serotype 2 inverted
     68..95      +  repeat_region  AAV2 ITR (fragment): inverted terminal repeat of adeno-associated virus serotype 2 inverted
    175..622     +  promoter       hSyn promoter: human synapsin I promoter; confers neuron-specific expression (Kügler et al., 2003)
    642..1348    +  CDS            mCherry (fragment): monomeric derivative of DsRed fluorescent protein (Shaner et al., 2004) mammalian codon-optimized
   1350..1374    +  misc_feature   MCS (fragment): pBluescript multiple cloning site
   1374..1962    +  misc_feature   WPRE: woodchuck hepatitis virus posttranscriptional regulatory element
   1994..2470    +  polyA_signal   hGH poly(A) signal: human growth hormone polyadenylation signal
   2510..2650    +  repeat_region  AAV2 ITR: inverted terminal repeat of adeno-associated virus serotype 2 inverted
   2655..2706    -  misc_feature   bom (fragment): basis of mobility region from pBR322
   2725..3180    +  rep_origin     f1 ori (sequence partly withheld): f1 bacteriophage origin of replication; arrow indicates direction of (+) strand synthesis
   3181..3230    -  misc_feature   bom (fragment): basis of mobility region from pBR322
   3332..3367    -  CDS            rop (fragment): Rop protein, which maintains plasmids at low copy number; rop
   3462..3566    +  promoter       AmpR promoter: bla
   3567..4427    +  CDS            AmpR: β-lactamase; bla; confers resistance to ampicillin, carbenicillin, and related antibiotics
   4598..5186    +  rep_origin     ori: high-copy-number ColE1/pMB1/pBR322/pUC origin of replication
>Addgene plasmid #114472 | pAAV-hSyn-mCherry | addgene full sequence | sequence record 220931 | Addgene NGS Result
CCTGCAGGCAGCTGCGCGCTCGCTCGCTCACTGAGGCCGCCCGGGCGTCGGGCGACCTTTGGTCGCCCGG
CCTCAGTGAGCGAGCGAGCGCGCAGAGAGGGAGTGGCCAACTCCATCACTAGGGGTTCCTGCGGCCGCAC
GCGTGTGTCTAGACTGCAGAGGGCCCTGCGTATGAGTGCAAGTGGGTTTTAGGACCAGGATGAGGCGGGG
TGGGGGTGCCTACCTGACGACCGACCCCGACCCACTGGACAAGCACCCAACCCCCATTCCCCAAATTGCG
CATCCCCTATCAGAGAGGGGGAGGGGAAACAGGATGCGGCGAGGCGCGTGCGCACTGCCAGCTTCAGCAC
CGCGGACAGTGCCTTCGCCCCCGCCTGGCGGCGCGCGCCACCGCCGCCTCAGCACTGAAGGCGCGCTGAC
GTCACTCGCCGGTCCCCCGCAAACTCCCCTTCCCGGCCACCTTGGTCGCGTCCGCGCCGCCGCCGGCCCA
GCCGGACCGCACCACGCGAGGCGCGAGATAGGGGGGCACGGGCGCGACCATCTGCGCTGCGGCGCCGGCG
ACTCAGCGCTGCCTCAGTCTGCGGTGGGCAGCGGAGGAGTCGTGTCGTGCCTGAGAGCGCAGTCGAGAAG
GTACCGGATCCGTGAGCAAGGGCGAGGAGGATAACATGGCCATCATCAAGGAGTTCATGCGCTTCAAGGT
GCACATGGAGGGCTCCGTGAACGGCCACGAGTTCGAGATCGAGGGCGAGGGCGAGGGCCGCCCCTACGAG
GGCACCCAGACCGCCAAGCTGAAGGTGACCAAGGGTGGCCCCCTGCCCTTCGCCTGGGACATCCTGTCCC
CTCAGTTCATGTACGGCTCCAAGGCCTACGTGAAGCACCCCGCCGACATCCCCGACTACTTGAAGCTGTC
CTTCCCCGAGGGCTTCAAGTGGGAGCGCGTGATGAACTTCGAGGACGGCGGCGTGGTGACCGTGACCCAG
GACTCCTCCCTGCAGGACGGCGAGTTCATCTACAAGGTGAAGCTGCGCGGCACCAACTTCCCCTCCGACG
GCCCCGTAATGCAGAAGAAGACCATGGGCTGGGAGGCCTCCTCCGAGCGGATGTACCCCGAGGACGGCGC
CCTGAAGGGCGAGATCAAGCAGAGGCTGAAGCTGAAGGACGGCGGCCACTACGACGCTGAGGTCAAGACC
ACCTACAAGGCCAAGAAGCCCGTGCAGCTGCCCGGCGCCTACAACGTCAACATCAAGTTGGACATCACCT
CCCACAACGAGGACTACACCATCGTGGAACAGTACGAACGCGCCGAGGGCCGCCACTCCACCGGCGGCAT
GGACGAGCTGTACAAGTAAGAATTCGATATCAAGCTTATCGATAATCAACCTCTGGATTACAAAATTTGT
GAAAGATTGACTGGTATTCTTAACTATGTTGCTCCTTTTACGCTATGTGGATACGCTGCTTTAATGCCTT
TGTATCATGCTATTGCTTCCCGTATGGCTTTCATTTTCTCCTCCTTGTATAAATCCTGGTTGCTGTCTCT
TTATGAGGAGTTGTGGCCCGTTGTCAGGCAACGTGGCGTGGTGTGCACTGTGTTTGCTGACGCAACCCCC
ACTGGTTGGGGCATTGCCACCACCTGTCAGCTCCTTTCCGGGACTTTCGCTTTCCCCCTCCCTATTGCCA
CGGCGGAACTCATCGCCGCCTGCCTTGCCCGCTGCTGGACAGGGGCTCGGCTGTTGGGCACTGACAATTC
CGTGGTGTTGTCGGGGAAATCATCGTCCTTTCCTTGGCTGCTCGCCTATGTTGCCACCTGGATTCTGCGC
GGGACGTCCTTCTGCTACGTCCCTTCGGCCCTCAATCCAGCGGACCTTCCTTCCCGCGGCCTGCTGCCGG
CTCTGCGGCCTCTTCCGCGTCTTCGCCTTCGCCCTCAGACGAGTCGGATCTCCCTTTGGGCCGCCTCCCC
GCATCGATACCGAGCGCTGCTCGAGAGATCTACGGGTGGCATCCCTGTGACCCCTCCCCAGTGCCTCTCC
TGGCCCTGGAAGTTGCCACTCCAGTGCCCACCAGCCTTGTCCTAATAAAATTAAGTTGCATCATTTTGTC
TGACTAGGTGTCCTTCTATAATATTATGGGGTGGAGGGGGGTGGTATGGAGCAAGGGGCAAGTTGGGAAG
ACAACCTGTAGGGCCTGCGGGGTCTATTGGGAACCAAGCTGGAGTGCAGTGGCACAATCTTGGCTCACTG
CAATCTCCGCCTCCTGGGTTCAAGCGATTCTCCTGCCTCAGCCTCCCGAGTTGTTGGGATTCCAGGCATG
CATGACCAGGCTCAGCTAATTTTTGTTTTTTTGGTAGAGACGGGGTTTCACCATATTGGCCAGGCTGGTC
TCCAACTCCTAATCTCAGGTGATCTACCCACCTTGGCCTCCCAAATTGCTGGGATTACAGGCGTGAACCA
CTGCTCCCTTCCCTGTCCTTCTGATTTTGTAGGTAACCACGTGCGGACCGAGCGGCCGCAGGAACCCCTA
GTGATGGAGTTGGCCACTCCCTCTCTGCGCGCTCGCTCGCTCACTGAGGCCGGGCGACCAAAGGTCGCCC
GACGCCCGGGCTTTGCCCGGGCGGCCTCAGTGAGCGAGCGAGCGCGCAGCTGCCTGCAGGGGCGCCTGAT
GCGGTATTTTCTCCTTACGCATCTGTGCGGTATTTCACACCGCATA
[95 nt withheld, positions 2707-2801]
T
[46 nt withheld, positions 2803-2848]
C
[141 nt withheld, positions 2850-2990]
CCTTTGACGTTGGAGTCCACGTTCTTT
[37 nt withheld, positions 3018-3054]
ACTCTATCTCGGGCTATTCTTTTGATTTATAAGGGATTTTGCCGATTTCGGTCTATTGGTTAAAAAATGA
GCTGATTTAACAAAAATTTAACGCGAATTTTAACAAAATATTAACGTTTACAATTTTATGGTGCACTCTC
AGTACAATCTGCTCTGATGCCGCATAGTTAAGCCAGCCCCGACACCCGCCAACACCCGCTGACGCGCCCT
GACGGGCTTGTCTGCTCCCGGCATCCGCTTACAGACAAGCTGTGACCGTCTCCGGGAGCTGCATGTGTCA
GAGGTTTTCACCGTCATCACCGAAACGCGCGAGACGAAAGGGCCTCGTGATACGCCTATTTTTATAGGTT
AATGTCATGATAATAATGGTTTCTTAGACGTCAGGTGGCACTTTTCGGGGAAATGTGCGCGGAACCCCTA
TTTGTTTATTTTTCTAAATACATTCAAATATGTATCCGCTCATGAGACAATAACCCTGATAAATGCTTCA
ATAATATTGAAAAAGGAAGAGTATGAGTATTCAACATTTCCGTGTCGCCCTTATTCCCTTTTTTGCGGCA
TTTTGCCTTCCTGTTTTTGCTCACCCAGAAACGCTGGTGAAAGTAAAAGATGCTGAAGATCAGTTGGGTG
CACGAGTGGGTTACATCGAACTGGATCTCAACAGCGGTAAGATCCTTGAGAGTTTTCGCCCCGAAGAACG
TTTTCCAATGATGAGCACTTTTAAAGTTCTGCTATGTGGCGCGGTATTATCCCGTATTGACGCCGGGCAA
GAGCAACTCGGTCGCCGCATACACTATTCTCAGAATGACTTGGTTGAGTACTCACCAGTCACAGAAAAGC
ATCTTACGGATGGCATGACAGTAAGAGAATTATGCAGTGCTGCCATAACCATGAGTGATAACACTGCGGC
CAACTTACTTCTGACAACGATCGGAGGACCGAAGGAGCTAACCGCTTTTTTGCACAACATGGGGGATCAT
GTAACTCGCCTTGATCGTTGGGAACCGGAGCTGAATGAAGCCATACCAAACGACGAGCGTGACACCACGA
TGCCTGTAGCAATGGCAACAACGTTGCGCAAACTATTAACTGGCGAACTACTTACTCTAGCTTCCCGGCA
ACAATTAATAGACTGGATGGAGGCGGATAAAGTTGCAGGACCACTTCTGCGCTCGGCCCTTCCGGCTGGC
TGGTTTATTGCTGATAAATCTGGAGCCGGTGAGCGTGGGTCTCGCGGTATCATTGCAGCACTGGGGCCAG
ATGGTAAGCCCTCCCGTATCGTAGTTATCTACACGACGGGGAGTCAGGCAACTATGGATGAACGAAATAG
ACAGATCGCTGAGATAGGTGCCTCACTGATTAAGCATTGGTAACTGTCAGACCAAGTTTACTCATATATA
CTTTAGATTGATTTAAAACTTCATTTTTAATTTAAAAGGATCTAGGTGAAGATCCTTTTTGATAATCTCA
TGACCAAAATCCCTTAACGTGAGTTTTCGTTCCACTGAGCGTCAGACCCCGTAGAAAAGATCAAAGGATC
TTCTTGAGATCCTTTTTTTCTGCGCGTAATCTGCTGCTTGCAAACAAAAAAACCACCGCTACCAGCGGTG
GTTTGTTTGCCGGATCAAGAGCTACCAACTCTTTTTCCGAAGGTAACTGGCTTCAGCAGAGCGCAGATAC
CAAATACTGTTCTTCTAGTGTAGCCGTAGTTAGGCCACCACTTCAAGAACTCTGTAGCACCGCCTACATA
CCTCGCTCTGCTAATCCTGTTACCAGTGGCTGCTGCCAGTGGCGATAAGTCGTGTCTTACCGGGTTGGAC
TCAAGACGATAGTTACCGGATAAGGCGCAGCGGTCGGGCTGAACGGGGGGTTCGTGCACACAGCCCAGCT
TGGAGCGAACGACCTACACCGAACTGAGATACCTACAGCGTGAGCTATGAGAAAGCGCCACGCTTCCCGA
AGGGAGAAAGGCGGACAGGTATCCGGTAAGCGGCAGGGTCGGAACAGGAGAGCGCACGAGGGAGCTTCCA
GGGGGAAACGCCTGGTATCTTTATAGTCCTGTCGGGTTTCGCCACCTCTGACTTGAGCGTCGATTTTTGT
GATGCTCGTCAGGGGGGCGGAGCCTATGGAAAAACGCCAGCAACGCGGCCTTTTTACGGTTCCTGGCCTT
TTGCTGGCCTTTTGCTCACATGT
